Addgene plasmid #63880: pGL3-SV40P-Tet1 enhancer E
Purpose: Luciferase reporter plasmid used to study transcriptional control of murine Tet1
Depositing lab: Kian Peng Koh. Depositing organization: Katholieke Universiteit Leuven. Publication: Dynamic switching of active promoter and enhancer domains regulates Tet1 and Tet2 expression during cell state transitions between pluripotency and differentiation. Sohni A, Bartoccetti M, Khoueiry R, Spans L, Vande Velde J, De Troyer L, Pulakanti K, Claessens F, Rao S, Koh KP. Mol Cell Biol. 2015 Mar 15;35(6):1026-42. doi: 10.1128/MCB.01172-14. Epub 2015 Jan 12. PubMed 25582196.
Backbone
  Vector backbone: pGL3-Promoter
  Backbone size w/o insert (bp): 5005
  Vector type: Mammalian Expression, Luciferase
Growth in bacteria
  Bacterial resistance: Ampicillin, 100 μg/mL
  Growth temperature: 37°C
  Growth strain: DH5alpha
  Copy number: High Copy
Gene/Insert
  Gene/Insert name: Tet1 enhancer fragment E
  Species: M. musculus (mouse)
  Insert size (bp): 1383
  Promoter: SV40
  Cloning method: Restriction Enzyme; 5′ cloning site SalI (not destroyed); 3′ cloning site SalI (not destroyed)
  Sequencing primers: 5′ SV40pA-R; 3′ RVprimer4 (GACGATAGTCATGCCCCGCG)
Terms and licenses: Academic/Nonprofit Terms; Industry Terms: Not Available to Industry
How to cite: pGL3-SV40P-Tet1 enhancer E was a gift from Kian Peng Koh (Addgene plasmid # 63880 ; http://n2t.net/addgene:63880 ; RRID:Addgene_63880)
