[The description below was written by a language model from this plasmid's Addgene catalogue record and pLannotate feature annotations shown in this document.]
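Description:
pGL3-SV40P-Tet1 enhancer E is a firefly luciferase reporter plasmid built on the pGL3-Promoter backbone and intended for transfection into mammalian cells to study transcriptional control of the mouse Tet1 gene. It is propagated in E. coli as a high-copy plasmid through a ColE1/pUC-type origin and selected with ampicillin via the β-lactamase gene and its native promoter. An f1 phage origin is also present, allowing single-stranded DNA production. The short annotated fragments of lacZα, a tetracycline resistance gene and SV40 large T antigen are backbone remnants or partial matches rather than functional genes.

The reporter unit consists of the SV40 early promoter, which lacks its own enhancer in this backbone, driving the enhanced luc+ luciferase coding sequence, followed by the SV40 polyadenylation signal. Upstream of the promoter, a synthetic poly(A) signal and an RNA polymerase II transcriptional pause site from the human α2 globin gene limit read-through transcription from the backbone, which keeps background luciferase signal low. The insert is a 1,383 bp mouse genomic fragment designated Tet1 enhancer fragment E, cloned into the SalI site with both sites retained. The feature table does not annotate it, but the unannotated gap downstream of the luciferase poly(A) region is consistent with this position, and the sequence record name marks the fragment as being in the (+) orientation. Because the fragment sits distal to a minimal heterologous promoter, any increase in luciferase output relative to the empty vector reflects its enhancer activity. This makes the construct suitable for testing candidate Tet1 regulatory regions across cell states such as pluripotency and differentiation.
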