Features (pLannotate 1.2.2; 12 found; start..end, strand, type, name):
     37..233     +  promoter       SV40 promoter: SV40 early promoter
    269..1921    +  CDS            luciferase: firefly luciferase; luc+; enhanced luc+ version of the luciferase gene
   1962..2083    -  polyA_signal   SV40 poly(A) signal: SV40 polyadenylation signal
   2106..2174    -  CDS            large T antigen (fragment): large T antigen from SV40 (simian virus 40)
   3580..3711    +  CDS            TcR (fragment): tetracycline efflux protein; tet; confers resistance to tetracycline
   3891..4479    -  rep_origin     ori: high-copy-number ColE1/pMB1/pBR322/pUC origin of replication
   4650..5510    -  CDS            AmpR: β-lactamase; bla; confers resistance to ampicillin, carbenicillin, and related antibiotics
   5511..5615    -  promoter       AmpR promoter: bla
   5642..6097    +  rep_origin     f1 ori (sequence partly withheld): f1 bacteriophage origin of replication; arrow indicates direction of (+) strand synthesis
   6102..6169    -  CDS            lacZα (fragment): LacZα fragment of β-galactosidase; lacZ fragment
   6228..6276    +  polyA_signal   poly(A) signal: synthetic polyadenylation signal
   6290..6381    +  misc_feature   pause site: RNA polymerase II transcriptional pause signal from the human α2 globin gene
>Addgene plasmid #63880 | pGL3-SV40P-Tet1 enhancer E | depositor full sequence | sequence record 106624 | pGL3-sv40P-Tet1 E(+)
GGTACCGAGCTCTTACGCGTGCTAGGATCTGCGATCTGCATCTCAATTAGTCAGCAACCATAGTCCCGCC
CCTAACTCCGCCCATCCCGCCCCTAACTCCGCCCAGTTCCGCCCATTCTCCGCCCCATCGCTGACTAATT
TTTTTTATTTATGCAGAGGCCGAGGCCGCCTCGGCCTCTGAGCTATTCCAGAAGTAGTGAGGAGGCTTTT
TTGGAGGCCTAGGCTTTTGCAAAAAGCTTGGCATTCCGGTACTGTTGGTAAAGCCACCATGGAAGACGCC
AAAAACATAAAGAAAGGCCCGGCGCCATTCTATCCGCTGGAAGATGGAACCGCTGGAGAGCAACTGCATA
AGGCTATGAAGAGATACGCCCTGGTTCCTGGAACAATTGCTTTTACAGATGCACATATCGAGGTGGACAT
CACTTACGCTGAGTACTTCGAAATGTCCGTTCGGTTGGCAGAAGCTATGAAACGATATGGGCTGAATACA
AATCACAGAATCGTCGTATGCAGTGAAAACTCTCTTCAATTCTTTATGCCGGTGTTGGGCGCGTTATTTA
TCGGAGTTGCAGTTGCGCCCGCGAACGACATTTATAATGAACGTGAATTGCTCAACAGTATGGGCATTTC
GCAGCCTACCGTGGTGTTCGTTTCCAAAAAGGGGTTGCAAAAAATTTTGAACGTGCAAAAAAAGCTCCCA
ATCATCCAAAAAATTATTATCATGGATTCTAAAACGGATTACCAGGGATTTCAGTCGATGTACACGTTCG
TCACATCTCATCTACCTCCCGGTTTTAATGAATACGATTTTGTGCCAGAGTCCTTCGATAGGGACAAGAC
AATTGCACTGATCATGAACTCCTCTGGATCTACTGGTCTGCCTAAAGGTGTCGCTCTGCCTCATAGAACT
GCCTGCGTGAGATTCTCGCATGCCAGAGATCCTATTTTTGGCAATCAAATCATTCCGGATACTGCGATTT
TAAGTGTTGTTCCATTCCATCACGGTTTTGGAATGTTTACTACACTCGGATATTTGATATGTGGATTTCG
AGTCGTCTTAATGTATAGATTTGAAGAAGAGCTGTTTCTGAGGAGCCTTCAGGATTACAAGATTCAAAGT
GCGCTGCTGGTGCCAACCCTATTCTCCTTCTTCGCCAAAAGCACTCTGATTGACAAATACGATTTATCTA
ATTTACACGAAATTGCTTCTGGTGGCGCTCCCCTCTCTAAGGAAGTCGGGGAAGCGGTTGCCAAGAGGTT
CCATCTGCCAGGTATCAGGCAAGGATATGGGCTCACTGAGACTACATCAGCTATTCTGATTACACCCGAG
GGGGATGATAAACCGGGCGCGGTCGGTAAAGTTGTTCCATTTTTTGAAGCGAAGGTTGTGGATCTGGATA
CCGGGAAAACGCTGGGCGTTAATCAAAGAGGCGAACTGTGTGTGAGAGGTCCTATGATTATGTCCGGTTA
TGTAAACAATCCGGAAGCGACCAACGCCTTGATTGACAAGGATGGATGGCTACATTCTGGAGACATAGCT
TACTGGGACGAAGACGAACACTTCTTCATCGTTGACCGCCTGAAGTCTCTGATTAAGTACAAAGGCTATC
AGGTGGCTCCCGCTGAATTGGAATCCATCTTGCTCCAACACCCCAACATCTTCGACGCAGGTGTCGCAGG
TCTTCCCGACGATGACGCCGGTGAACTTCCCGCCGCCGTTGTTGTTTTGGAGCACGGAAAGACGATGACG
GAAAAAGAGATCGTGGATTACGTCGCCAGTCAAGTAACAACCGCGAAAAAGTTGCGCGGAGGAGTTGTGT
TTGTGGACGAAGTACCGAAAGGTCTTACCGGAAAACTCGACGCAAGAAAAATCAGAGAGATCCTCATAAA
GGCCAAGAAGGGCGGAAAGATCGCCGTGTAATTCTAGAGTCGGGGCGGCCGGCCGCTTCGAGCAGACATG
ATAAGATACATTGATGAGTTTGGACAAACCACAACTAGAATGCAGTGAAAAAAATGCTTTATTTGTGAAA
TTTGTGATGCTATTGCTTTATTTGTAACCATTATAAGCTGCAATAAACAAGTTAACAACAACAATTGCAT
TCATTTTATGTTTCAGGTTCAGGGGGAGGTGTGGGAGGTTTTTTAAAGCAAGTAAAACCTCTACAAATGT
GGTAAAATCGATAAGGATCCGTCGACGGCTGTGAGTGCAGATCTTCATTGATCATATAGGGCATTGCCCT
GGTCTTCATATCCCCAATTAAGCATTTTGAATTGGGGTCTTTTTAAAAATAAACATTTGGAGGAATAGGA
TTTATTTAGGGTCTTTAGTAGGCTGGACTAAATGACTGTAGAACTCAACATTTTAATGAGTTAACTATTG
CTCTCAGATTCCCTGCTTCCGCTGAAGGGGTGGGTCAGAGGTTGGAGACACCCTCCTCACCCTTTGTCTC
TTCCTTATCTACCTTCTTCCCCTCCCCCACCTTCTGGACACATCCTTCCTGCCTCCTTCATTTCTTTTCC
CCCTTGTCCTTAAGAAAAAAAAAATTTTTTTTTAAACCTGTATGTCTTTTGATTCTCCTTCCCCTACCTG
ACCTCAGTTCTCTTCTGTTGTCTTTAACTCCTTACATTCTTGTGAATTCTTGGCTTTGCTCAGTCGTTTG
GATTTCTATCTTTTCACCTTATAAAATGTATAAGATACTGTTCCTTAGCCTCTTCCTGTTCTTCCTTAAA
CCGCCTGGCTTTTGGAAGAGACTTTTAACCTCTTTTTTTCCCCTGTTCTCTTCCATTTTGGTTCTCTTTG
CGTCCCCCACCCGACCCTGCCCCCGTGGGGTGTCCGGGGGTGTTTTACATATGGAAGGAGGCAGCTTTCA
GCTGCATTTCCCTGAGCAGCCTCTCCGAGCGCCCCAGGCTTTCACACTTCCTGAGATAGCCTCCCCCCCC
CCCCCCTTCAATGTAGAATCTAGTTGTGGGGAAATCCAGCCCAGTGTCAACTTTTTTCAGAAAATGCTTT
TAATAAGTCTTATATTAGTCTTAGTGTTTGGTTTGGTTTGGTTGGTCCAGGGGAAAAGCCTTTATGGTCT
CTGGGCCTGAAATCAGTTTGCGTGTAGCTTTAGGCATGCAAATGACACTTTAGCACCGGCGGCAGCTGGA
AGGATTGCAGTGTTATTTCAAATTGATGTTTGGGCTCAATGGTTACTTAAGAAAGTGCAGCAGCCATTGC
CTGCTCAGGGGACTTCCAGAGGTAAGCAAGAGAAGAGATTTTCGAGGGAGAGGAAATTCCCCGATGGTGC
CATCAATACTGTAATTCACGGCCTACTGGTATTGTTAGGAAGCTAGCCTTTCATTTTTTTTAGGTAAGGA
GAATAAATACTTTTATTTTTTTTTTTATTTTGTTTTTGAAGACAGGGTTTCTCTGTGTAGCTCTGGCTAC
CCTGGAACTTGCTCTGTAGACCAGGCTGGCCTTGAACTCATGAGGTCCACCTGCCTCTGCCTCACCCCCA
CTACCCTCAGTGTCAACTCTGACTAGTTTTATTTTCATTTTCCTCCCTGGACAATAAGGACTCAATAGGA
TCCTGTCAGGTCGACCGATGCCCTTGAGAGCCTTCAACCCAGTCAGCTCCTTCCGGTGGGCGCGGGGCAT
GACTATCGTCGCCGCACTTATGACTGTCTTCTTTATCATGCAACTCGTAGGACAGGTGCCGGCAGCGCTC
TTCCGCTTCCTCGCTCACTGACTCGCTGCGCTCGGTCGTTCGGCTGCGGCGAGCGGTATCAGCTCACTCA
AAGGCGGTAATACGGTTATCCACAGAATCAGGGGATAACGCAGGAAAGAACATGTGAGCAAAAGGCCAGC
AAAAGGCCAGGAACCGTAAAAAGGCCGCGTTGCTGGCGTTTTTCCATAGGCTCCGCCCCCCTGACGAGCA
TCACAAAAATCGACGCTCAAGTCAGAGGTGGCGAAACCCGACAGGACTATAAAGATACCAGGCGTTTCCC
CCTGGAAGCTCCCTCGTGCGCTCTCCTGTTCCGACCCTGCCGCTTACCGGATACCTGTCCGCCTTTCTCC
CTTCGGGAAGCGTGGCGCTTTCTCAATGCTCACGCTGTAGGTATCTCAGTTCGGTGTAGGTCGTTCGCTC
CAAGCTGGGCTGTGTGCACGAACCCCCCGTTCAGCCCGACCGCTGCGCCTTATCCGGTAACTATCGTCTT
GAGTCCAACCCGGTAAGACACGACTTATCGCCACTGGCAGCAGCCACTGGTAACAGGATTAGCAGAGCGA
GGTATGTAGGCGGTGCTACAGAGTTCTTGAAGTGGTGGCCTAACTACGGCTACACTAGAAGGACAGTATT
TGGTATCTGCGCTCTGCTGAAGCCAGTTACCTTCGGAAAAAGAGTTGGTAGCTCTTGATCCGGCAAACAA
ACCACCGCTGGTAGCGGTGGTTTTTTTGTTTGCAAGCAGCAGATTACGCGCAGAAAAAAAGGATCTCAAG
AAGATCCTTTGATCTTTTCTACGGGGTCTGACGCTCAGTGGAACGAAAACTCACGTTAAGGGATTTTGGT
CATGAGATTATCAAAAAGGATCTTCACCTAGATCCTTTTAAATTAAAAATGAAGTTTTAAATCAATCTAA
AGTATATATGAGTAAACTTGGTCTGACAGTTACCAATGCTTAATCAGTGAGGCACCTATCTCAGCGATCT
GTCTATTTCGTTCATCCATAGTTGCCTGACTCCCCGTCGTGTAGATAACTACGATACGGGAGGGCTTACC
ATCTGGCCCCAGTGCTGCAATGATACCGCGAGACCCACGCTCACCGGCTCCAGATTTATCAGCAATAAAC
CAGCCAGCCGGAAGGGCCGAGCGCAGAAGTGGTCCTGCAACTTTATCCGCCTCCATCCAGTCTATTAATT
GTTGCCGGGAAGCTAGAGTAAGTAGTTCGCCAGTTAATAGTTTGCGCAACGTTGTTGCCATTGCTACAGG
CATCGTGGTGTCACGCTCGTCGTTTGGTATGGCTTCATTCAGCTCCGGTTCCCAACGATCAAGGCGAGTT
ACATGATCCCCCATGTTGTGCAAAAAAGCGGTTAGCTCCTTCGGTCCTCCGATCGTTGTCAGAAGTAAGT
TGGCCGCAGTGTTATCACTCATGGTTATGGCAGCACTGCATAATTCTCTTACTGTCATGCCATCCGTAAG
ATGCTTTTCTGTGACTGGTGAGTACTCAACCAAGTCATTCTGAGAATAGTGTATGCGGCGACCGAGTTGC
TCTTGCCCGGCGTCAATACGGGATAATACCGCGCCACATAGCAGAACTTTAAAAGTGCTCATCATTGGAA
AACGTTCTTCGGGGCGAAAACTCTCAAGGATCTTACCGCTGTTGAGATCCAGTTCGATGTAACCCACTCG
TGCACCCAACTGATCTTCAGCATCTTTTACTTTCACCAGCGTTTCTGGGTGAGCAAAAACAGGAAGGCAA
AATGCCGCAAAAAAGGGAATAAGGGCGACACGGAAATGTTGAATACTCATACTCTTCCTTTTTCAATATT
ATTGAAGCATTTATCAGGGTTATTGTCTCATGAGCGGATACATATTTGAATGTATTTAGAAAAATAAACA
AATAGGGGTTCCGCGCACATTTCCCCGAAAAGTGCCACCTG
[124 nt withheld, positions 5642-5765]
C
[91 nt withheld, positions 5767-5857]
A
[49 nt withheld, positions 5859-5907]
CCTTTGACGTTGGAGTCCACGTTCTTT
[37 nt withheld, positions 5935-5971]
ACCCTATCTCGGTCTATTCTTTTGATTTATAAGGGATTTTGCCGATTTCGGCCTATTGGTTAAAAAATGA
GCTGATTTAACAAAAATTTAACGCGAATTTTAACAAAATATTAACGTTTACAATTTCCCATTCGCCATTC
AGGCTGCGCAACTGTTGGGAAGGGCGATCGGTGCGGGCCTCTTCGCTATTACGCCAGCCCAAGCTACCAT
GATAAGTAAGTAATATTAAGGTACGGGAGGTACTTGGAGCGGCCGCAATAAAATATCTTTATTTTCATTA
CATCTGTGTGTTGGTTTTTTGTGTGAATCGATAGTACTAACATACGCTCTCCATCAAAACAAAACGAAAC
AAAACAAACTAGCAAAATAGGCTGTCCCCAGTGCAAGTGCAGGTGCCAGAACATTTCTCTATCGATA
