>Addgene plasmid #63880 | pGL3-SV40P-Tet1 enhancer E | addgene partial sequence | sequence record 108268 | L4440 5'-AGCGAGTCAGTGAGCGAG-3'
GAAGACAGTCATAAGTGCGGCGACGATAGTCATGCCCCGCGCCCACCGGAAGGAGCTGACTGGGTTGAAG
GCTCTCAAGGGCATCGGTCGACCTGACAGGATCCTATTGAGTCCTTATTGTCCAGGGAGGAAAATGAAAA
TAAAACTAGTCAGAGTTGACACTGAGGGTAGTGGGGGTGAGGCAGAGGCAGGTGGACCTCATGAGTTCAA
GGCCAGCCTGGTCTACAGAGCAAGTTCCAGGGTAGCCAGAGCTACACAGAGAAACCCTGTCTTCAAAAAC
AAAATAAAAAAAAAAATAAAAGTATTTATTCTCCTTACCTAAAAAAAATGAAAGGCTAGCTTCCTAACAA
TACCAGTAGGCCGTGAATTACAGTATTGATGGCACCATCGGGGAATTTCCTCTCCCTCGAAAATCTCTTC
TCTTGCTTACCTCTGGAAGTCCCCTGAGCAGGCAATGGCTGCTGCACTTTCTTAAGTAACCATTGAGCCC
AAACATCAATTTGAAATAACACTGCAATCCTTCCAGCTGCCGCCGGTGCTAAAGTGTCATTTGCATGCCT
AAAGCTACACGCAAACTGATTTCAGGCCCAGAGACCATAAAGGCTTTTCCCCTGGACCAACCAAACCAAA
CCAAACACTAAGACTAATATAAGACTTATTAAAAGCATTTTCTGAAAAAAGTTGACACTGGGCTGGATTT
CCCCACAACTAGATTCTACATTGAA
