>Addgene plasmid #63880 | pGL3-SV40P-Tet1 enhancer E | addgene partial sequence | sequence record 108269 | SV40pA-R 5'-GAAATTTGTGATGCTATTGC-3'
CAACAATTGCATTCATTTTATGTTTCAGGTTCAGGGGGAGGTGTGGGAGGTTTTTTAAAGCAAGTAAAAC
CTCTACAAATGTGGTAAAATCGATAAGGATCCGTCGACGGCTGTGAGTGCAGATCTTCATTGATCATATA
GGGCATTGCCCTGGTCTTCATATCCCCAATTAAGCATTTTGAATTGGGGTCTTTTTAAAAATAAACATTT
GGAGGAATAGGATTTATTTAGGGTCTTTAGTAGGCTGGACTAAATGACTGTAGAACTCAACATTTTAATG
AGTTAACTATTGCTCTCAGATTCCCTGCTTCCGCTGAAGGGGTGGGTCAGAGGTTGGAGACACCCTCCTC
ACCCTTTGTCTCTTCCTTATCTACCTTCTTCCCCTCCCCCACCTTCTGGACACATCCTTCCTGCCTCCTT
CATTTCTTTTCCCCCTTGTCCTTAAGAAAAAAAAAATTTTTTTTTAAACCTGTATGTCTTTTGATTCTCC
TTCCCCTACCTGACCTCAGTTCTCTTCTGTTGTCTTTAACTCCTTACATTCTTGTGAATTCTTGGCTTTG
CTCAGTCGTTTGGATTTCTATCTTTTCACCTTATAAAATGTATAAGATACTGTTCCTTAGCCTCTTCCTG
TTCTTCCTTAAACCGCCTGGCTTTTGGAAGAGACTTTTAACCTCTTTTTTTCCCCTGTTCTCTTCCATTT
TGGTTCTCTTTGCGTCCCCCACCCGACCCTGCCCCCGT
